>Addgene plasmid #39526 | pBABEpuro-H-RAS_V12 | depositor partial sequence | sequence record 49844 | H-RAS V12 insert
GAATTCCCGATCTATGACCGAATACAAGCTTGTTGTTGTTGGCGCCGTCGGTGTGGGCAAGAGTGCGCTG
ACCATCCAGCTGATCCAGAACCATTTTGTGGACGAATACGACCCCACTATAGAGGATTCCTACCGGAAGC
AGGTGGTCATTGATGGGGAGACGTGCCTGTTGGACATCCTGGATACCGCCGGCCAGGAGGAGTACAGCGC
CATGCGGGACCAGTACATGCGCACCGGGGAGGGCTTCCTGTGTGTGTTTGCCATCAACAACACCAAGTCT
TTTGAGGACATCCACCAGTACAGGGAGCAGATCAAACGGGTGAAGGACTCGGATGACGTGCCCATGGTGC
TGGTGGGGAACAAGTGTGACCTGGCTGCACGCACTGTGGAATCTCGGCAGGCTCAGGACCTCGCCCGAAG
CTACGGCATCCCCTACATCGAGACCTCGGCCAAGACCCGGCAGGGAGTGGAGGATGCCTTCTACACGTTG
GTGCGTGAGATCCGGCAGCACAAGCTGCGGAAGCTGAACCCTCCTGATGAGAGTGGCCCCGGCTGCATGA
GCTGCAAGTGTGTGCTCTCCTGACGCAGCACAAGCTCAGGACATGGAGGTGCCGGATGCAGGAAGGAGGT
GCAGACGGAAGGAGGAGGAAGGAAGGACGGAAGCAAGGAAGAAGGAAGGGCTGCTGGAGCCCAGTCACCC
CGGGACCGTGGGCCGAGGTGACTGCAGACCCTCCCAGGGAGGCTGTGCACAGACTGTCTTGACATCCCAA
ATGCCACCGGAACCCCAGCCCTTAGCTCCCCTCCCAGGCCTCTGTGGGCCCTTGTCGGGCACAGATGGGA
TCACAGTAAATTATTGGATGGTCTTGAAAAAAAAAAAAAAAGGTCGAGATCGGGAATTC
