>Addgene plasmid #39526 | pBABEpuro-H-RAS_V12 | addgene partial sequence | sequence record 51083 | pBABE_5
GTCAGCTTGGGGGGCCAGGGCCGGGGCCGAGCGATGACGGAATATAAGCTGGTGGTGGTGGGCGCCGTCG
GTGTGGGCAAGAGTGCGCTGACCATCCAGCTGATCCAGAACCATTTTGTGGACGAATACGACCCCACTAT
AGAGGATTCCTACCGGAAGCAGGTGGTCATTGATGGGGAGACGTGCCTGTTGGACATCCTGGATACCGCC
GGCCAGGAGGAGTACAGCGCCATGCGGGACCAGTACATGCGCACCGGGGAGGGCTTCCTGTGTGTGTTTG
CCATCAACAACACCAAGTCTTTTGAGGACATCCACCAGTACAGGGAGCAGATCAAACGGGTGAAGGACTC
GGATGACGTGCCCATGGTGCTGGTGGGGAACAAGTGTGACCTGGCTGCACGCACTGTGGAATCTCGGCAG
GCTCAGGACCTCGCCCGAAGCTACGGCATCCCCTACATCGAGACCTCGGCCAAGACCCGGCAGGGAGTGG
AGGATGCCTTCTACACGTTGGTGCGTGAGATCCGGCAGCACAAGCTGCGGAAGCTGAACCCTCCTGATGA
GAGTGGCCCCGGCTGCATGAGCTGCAAGTGTGTGCTCTCCTGACGCAGCACAAGCTCAGGACATGGAGGT
GCCGGATGCAGGAAGGAGGTGCAGACGGAAGGAGGAGGAAGGAAGGACGGAAGCAAGGAAGGAAGGAAGG
GCTGCTGGAGCCCAGTCACCCCCCAAGCTGTAGGAATTCGCCAGCACAGTGGTCGACCCTGTGGAATGTG
TGTCAGTTAGGGTGTGGAAAGTCCCCAGGCTCCCCAGCAGGCAGAAGTATGCAAAGCATGCATCTCAATT
AGTCAGCAACCAGGTGTGGAAAGTCCCCAGGCTCCCCAGCAGGCAGAAGTATGCAAAGCATGCATCTCAA
TTAGTCAGCCAA
