[The description below was written by a language model from this plasmid's Addgene catalogue record.]
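Description:
pBABEpuro-H-RAS_V12 is a retroviral mammalian expression plasmid built on the pBABE-Puro backbone and carrying human HRAS with the activating G12V substitution (the "V12" allele). It is propagated in E. coli under ampicillin selection, while transduced or transfected mammalian cells are selected with puromycin. The record lists its copy number as unknown and includes no feature table, so individual elements such as the origin of replication, long terminal repeats and internal promoters are not itemised.

In general, pBABE-type vectors are Moloney murine leukaemia virus-derived. The retroviral LTRs and packaging signal allow the transcript to be packaged into particles when the plasmid is introduced into a suitable packaging cell line. After infection and integration, the 5′ LTR usually drives the inserted gene, while a separate internal promoter expresses the puromycin resistance gene. The specific promoter arrangement is not stated in this record. The HRAS V12 insert was placed into the vector by restriction cloning at EcoRI, with the 5′ site destroyed during cloning and the 3′ site retained. No epitope tag or reporter is recorded.

The G12V mutation impairs GTP hydrolysis by Ras, locking the protein in its active GTP-bound state and producing constitutive downstream signalling. A construct of this type is typically used to generate cell populations that stably express oncogenic H-Ras, for example in studies of transformation, oncogene-induced senescence or Ras effector pathways. The record itself does not specify an intended application.
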