Addgene plasmid #39526: pBABEpuro-H-RAS_V12
Depositing lab: Julian Downward. Depositing organization: Cancer Research UK.
Backbone
  Vector backbone: pBABE-Puro
  Backbone manufacturer: Addgene plasmid #1764
  Vector type: Mammalian Expression, Retroviral
  Selectable markers: Puromycin
Growth in bacteria
  Bacterial resistance: Ampicillin, 100 μg/mL
  Growth temperature: 37°C
  Growth strain: DH5alpha
  Copy number: Unknown
Gene/Insert
  Gene/Insert name: HRAS V12
  Species: H. sapiens (human)
  Mutation: V12 = G12V
  Entrez Gene: HRAS (a.k.a. C-BAS/HAS, C-H-RAS, C-HA-RAS1, CTLO, H-RASIDX, HAMSV, HRAS1, RASH1, p21ras)
  Cloning method: Restriction Enzyme; 5′ cloning site EcoRI (destroyed during cloning); 3′ cloning site EcoRI (not destroyed)
  Sequencing primers: 5′ pBABE_5
Terms and licenses: Academic/Nonprofit Terms; Industry Terms: Not Available to Industry
How to cite: pBABEpuro-H-RAS_V12 was a gift from Julian Downward (Addgene plasmid # 39526 ; http://n2t.net/addgene:39526 ; RRID:Addgene_39526)
